LOCUS       Exported 6223 bp ds-DNA circular SYN 13-MAY-2021
DEFINITION  protein expression in E. coli.
ACCESSION   .
VERSION     .
KEYWORDS    pET32a-Spike-S-4P
SOURCE      synthetic DNA construct
  ORGANISM  synthetic DNA construct
REFERENCE   1 (bases 1 to 6223)
  AUTHORS   Shen H, Forgacs D, Chapla D, Moremen KW, Wells L, Hamer SA, Tompkins
            SM, Ross TM, Rouphael N, Edupuganti S, Collins MH, Tarleton RL.
  TITLE     A flexible, pan-species, multi-antigen platform for the detection
            and monitoring of SARS-CoV-2-specific antibody responses.
  JOURNAL   medRxiv 2021.(pre-print) 01.20.21249279
REFERENCE   2 (bases 1 to 6223)
  AUTHORS   .
  TITLE     Direct Submission
  JOURNAL   Exported May 13, 2021 from SnapGene Server 1.1.58
            http://www.snapgene.com
FEATURES             Location/Qualifiers
     source          1..6223
                     /organism="synthetic DNA construct"
                     /mol_type="other DNA"
     rep_origin      12..467
                     /direction=RIGHT
                     /label=f1 ori
                     /note="f1 bacteriophage origin of replication; arrow
                     indicates direction of (+) strand synthesis"
     primer_bind     complement(99..118)
                     /label=F1ori-R
                     /note="F1 origin, reverse primer"
     primer_bind     309..330
                     /label=F1ori-F
                     /note="F1 origin, forward primer"
     promoter        494..598
                     /gene="bla"
                     /label=AmpR promoter
     CDS             599..1459
                     /codon_start=1
                     /gene="bla"
                     /product="beta-lactamase"
                     /label=AmpR
                     /note="confers resistance to ampicillin, carbenicillin, and
                     related antibiotics"
                     /translation="MSIQHFRVALIPFFAAFCLPVFAHPETLVKVKDAEDQLGARVGYI
                     ELDLNSGKILESFRPEERFPMMSTFKVLLCGAVLSRIDAGQEQLGRRIHYSQNDLVEYS
                     PVTEKHLTDGMTVRELCSAAITMSDNTAANLLLTTIGGPKELTAFLHNMGDHVTRLDRW
                     EPELNEAIPNDERDTTMPAAMATTLRKLLTGELLTLASRQQLIDWMEADKVAGPLLRSA
                     LPAGWFIADKSGAGERGSRGIIAALGPDGKPSRIVVIYTTGSQATMDERNRQIAEIGAS
                     LIKHW"
     primer_bind     complement(817..836)
                     /label=Amp-R
                     /note="Ampicillin resistance gene, reverse primer"
     rep_origin      1630..2218
                     /direction=RIGHT
                     /label=ori
                     /note="high-copy-number ColE1/pMB1/pBR322/pUC origin of
                     replication"
     primer_bind     2119..2138
                     /label=pBR322ori-F
                     /note="pBR322 origin, forward primer"
     primer_bind     2372..2389
                     /label=L4440
                     /note="L4440 vector, forward primer"
     misc_feature    2404..2546
                     /label=bom
                     /note="basis of mobility region from pBR322"
     primer_bind     complement(2472..2491)
                     /label=pRS-marker
                     /note="pRS vectors, use to sequence yeast selectable
                     marker"
     primer_bind     2632..2654
                     /label=pGEX 3'
                     /note="pGEX vectors, reverse primer"
     CDS             complement(2648..2839)
                     /codon_start=1
                     /gene="rop"
                     /product="Rop protein, which maintains plasmids at low copy
                     number"
                     /label=rop
                     /translation="MTKQEKTALNMARFIRSQTLTLLEKLNELDADEQADICESLHDHA
                     DELYRSCLARFGDDGENL"
     CDS             complement(3648..4730)
                     /codon_start=1
                     /gene="lacI"
                     /product="lac repressor"
                     /label=lacI
                     /note="The lac repressor binds to the lac operator to
                     inhibit transcription in E. coli. This inhibition can be
                     relieved by adding lactose or
                     isopropyl-beta-D-thiogalactopyranoside (IPTG)."
                     /translation="MKPVTLYDVAEYAGVSYQTVSRVVNQASHVSAKTREKVEAAMAEL
                     NYIPNRVAQQLAGKQSLLIGVATSSLALHAPSQIVAAIKSRADQLGASVVVSMVERSGV
                     EACKAAVHNLLAQRVSGLIINYPLDDQDAIAVEAACTNVPALFLDVSDQTPINSIIFSH
                     EDGTRLGVEHLVALGHQQIALLAGPLSSVSARLRLAGWHKYLTRNQIQPIAEREGDWSA
                     MSGFQQTMQMLNEGIVPTAMLVANDQMALGAMRAITESGLRVGADISVVGYDDTEDSSC
                     YIPPLTTIKQDFRLLGQTSVDRLLQLSQGQAVKGNQLLPVSLVKRKTTLAPNTQTASPR
                     ALADSLMQLARQVSRLESGQ"
     primer_bind     4692..4711
                     /label=LacI-R
                     /note="LacI, reverse primer"
     promoter        complement(4731..4808)
                     /gene="lacI"
                     /label=lacI promoter
     primer_bind     5014..5033
                     /label=pBRrevBam
                     /note="pBR322 vectors, tet region, downstream of BamHI,
                     reverse primer"
     primer_bind     5121..5140
                     /label=T7
                     /note="T7 promoter, forward primer"
     promoter        5121..5139
                     /label=T7 promoter
                     /note="promoter for bacteriophage T7 RNA polymerase"
     protein_bind    5140..5164
                     /label=lac operator
                     /bound_moiety="lac repressor encoded by lacI"
                     /note="The lac repressor binds to the lac operator to
                     inhibit transcription in E. coli. This inhibition can be
                     relieved by adding lactose or
                     isopropyl-beta-D-thiogalactopyranoside (IPTG)."
     RBS             5179..5201
                     /note="efficient ribosome binding site from bacteriophage
                     T7 gene 10 (Olins and Rangwala, 1989)"
     CDS             5209..5535
                     /codon_start=1
                     /gene="trxA"
                     /product="E. coli thioredoxin"
                     /label=TrxA
                     /translation="MSDKIIHLTDDSFDTDVLKADGAILVDFWAEWCGPCKMIAPILDE
                     IADEYQGKLTVAKLNIDQNPGTAPKYGIRGIPTLLLFKNGEVAATKVGALSKGQLKEFL
                     DANLA"
     CDS             5557..5574
                     /codon_start=1
                     /product="6xHis affinity tag"
                     /label=6xHis
                     /translation="HHHHHH"
     CDS             5584..5601
                     /codon_start=1
                     /product="thrombin recognition and cleavage site"
                     /label=thrombin site
                     /translation="LVPRGS"
     CDS             5608..5652
                     /codon_start=1
                     /product="affinity and epitope tag derived from pancreatic
                     ribonuclease A"
                     /label=S-Tag
                     /translation="KETAAAKFERQHMDS"
     CDS             5668..5682
                     /codon_start=1
                     /product="enterokinase recognition and cleavage site"
                     /label=enterokinase site
                     /translation="DDDDK"
     CDS             6067..6084
                     /codon_start=1
                     /product="6xHis affinity tag"
                     /label=6xHis
                     /translation="HHHHHH"
     primer_bind     complement(6137..6155)
                     /label=T7 Term
                     /note="T7 terminator, reverse primer"
     terminator      6151..6198
                     /label=T7 terminator
                     /note="transcription terminator for bacteriophage T7 RNA
                     polymerase"
ORIGIN
        1 tggcgaatgg gnnnnnnnnn nnnnnnnnnn nnnnnnnnnn nnnnnnnnnn nnnnnnnnnn
       61 nnnnnnnnnn nnnnnnnnnn nnnnnnnnnn nnnnnnnnnn nnnnnnnnnn nnnnnnnnnn
      121 nnnnnnnnnn nnnnncnnnn nnnnnnnnnn nnnnnnnnnn nnnnnnnnnn nnnnnnnnnn
      181 nnnnnnnnnn nnnnnnnnnn nnnnnnnnnn nnnnnnnnnn nnnnnnnann nnnnnnnnnn
      241 nnnnnnnnnn nnnnnnnnnn nnnnnnnnnn nnnnnnncct ttgacgttgg agtccacgtt
      301 ctttaatagt ggactcttgt tccaaactgg aacaacactc aaccctatct cggtctattc
      361 ttttgattta taagggattt tgccgatttc ggcctattgg ttaaaaaatg agctgattta
      421 acaaaaattt aacgcgaatt ttaacaaaat attaacgttt acaatttcag gtggcacttt
      481 tcggggaaat gtgcgcggaa cccctatttg tttatttttc taaatacatt caaatatgta
      541 tccgctcatg agacaataac cctgataaat gcttcaataa tattgaaaaa ggaagagtat
      601 gagtattcaa catttccgtg tcgcccttat tccctttttt gcggcatttt gccttcctgt
      661 ttttgctcac ccagaaacgc tggtgaaagt aaaagatgct gaagatcagt tgggtgcacg
      721 agtgggttac atcgaactgg atctcaacag cggtaagatc cttgagagtt ttcgccccga
      781 agaacgtttt ccaatgatga gcacttttaa agttctgcta tgtggcgcgg tattatcccg
      841 tattgacgcc gggcaagagc aactcggtcg ccgcatacac tattctcaga atgacttggt
      901 tgagtactca ccagtcacag aaaagcatct tacggatggc atgacagtaa gagaattatg
      961 cagtgctgcc ataaccatga gtgataacac tgcggccaac ttacttctga caacgatcgg
     1021 aggaccgaag gagctaaccg cttttttgca caacatgggg gatcatgtaa ctcgccttga
     1081 tcgttgggaa ccggagctga atgaagccat accaaacgac gagcgtgaca ccacgatgcc
     1141 tgcagcaatg gcaacaacgt tgcgcaaact attaactggc gaactactta ctctagcttc
     1201 ccggcaacaa ttaatagact ggatggaggc ggataaagtt gcaggaccac ttctgcgctc
     1261 ggcccttccg gctggctggt ttattgctga taaatctgga gccggtgagc gtgggtctcg
     1321 cggtatcatt gcagcactgg ggccagatgg taagccctcc cgtatcgtag ttatctacac
     1381 gacggggagt caggcaacta tggatgaacg aaatagacag atcgctgaga taggtgcctc
     1441 actgattaag cattggtaac tgtcagacca agtttactca tatatacttt agattgattt
     1501 aaaacttcat ttttaattta aaaggatcta ggtgaagatc ctttttgata atctcatgac
     1561 caaaatccct taacgtgagt tttcgttcca ctgagcgtca gaccccgtag aaaagatcaa
     1621 aggatcttct tgagatcctt tttttctgcg cgtaatctgc tgcttgcaaa caaaaaaacc
     1681 accgctacca gcggtggttt gtttgccgga tcaagagcta ccaactcttt ttccgaaggt
     1741 aactggcttc agcagagcgc agataccaaa tactgtcctt ctagtgtagc cgtagttagg
     1801 ccaccacttc aagaactctg tagcaccgcc tacatacctc gctctgctaa tcctgttacc
     1861 agtggctgct gccagtggcg ataagtcgtg tcttaccggg ttggactcaa gacgatagtt
     1921 accggataag gcgcagcggt cgggctgaac ggggggttcg tgcacacagc ccagcttgga
     1981 gcgaacgacc tacaccgaac tgagatacct acagcgtgag ctatgagaaa gcgccacgct
     2041 tcccgaaggg agaaaggcgg acaggtatcc ggtaagcggc agggtcggaa caggagagcg
     2101 cacgagggag cttccagggg gaaacgcctg gtatctttat agtcctgtcg ggtttcgcca
     2161 cctctgactt gagcgtcgat ttttgtgatg ctcgtcaggg gggcggagcc tatggaaaaa
     2221 cgccagcaac gcggcctttt tacggttcct ggccttttgc tggccttttg ctcacatgtt
     2281 ctttcctgcg ttatcccctg attctgtgga taaccgtatt accgcctttg agtgagctga
     2341 taccgctcgc cgcagccgaa cgaccgagcg cagcgagtca gtgagcgagg aagcggaaga
     2401 gcgcctgatg cggtattttc tccttacgca tctgtgcggt atttcacacc gcatatatgg
     2461 tgcactctca gtacaatctg ctctgatgcc gcatagttaa gccagtatac actccgctat
     2521 cgctacgtga ctgggtcatg gctgcgcccc gacacccgcc aacacccgct gacgcgccct
     2581 gacgggcttg tctgctcccg gcatccgctt acagacaagc tgtgaccgtc tccgggagct
     2641 gcatgtgtca gaggttttca ccgtcatcac cgaaacgcgc gaggcagctg cggtaaagct
     2701 catcagcgtg gtcgtgaagc gattcacaga tgtctgcctg ttcatccgcg tccagctcgt
     2761 tgagtttctc cagaagcgtt aatgtctggc ttctgataaa gcgggccatg ttaagggcgg
     2821 ttttttcctg tttggtcact gatgcctccg tgtaaggggg atttctgttc atgggggtaa
     2881 tgataccgat gaaacgagag aggatgctca cgatacgggt tactgatgat gaacatgccc
     2941 ggttactgga acgttgtgag ggtaaacaac tggcggtatg gatgcggcgg gaccagagaa
     3001 aaatcactca gggtcaatgc cagcgcttcg ttaatacaga tgtaggtgtt ccacagggta
     3061 gccagcagca tcctgcgatg cagatccgga acataatggt gcagggcgct gacttccgcg
     3121 tttccagact ttacgaaaca cggaaaccga agaccattca tgttgttgct caggtcgcag
     3181 acgttttgca gcagcagtcg cttcacgttc gctcgcgtat cggtgattca ttctgctaac
     3241 cagtaaggca accccgccag cctagccggg tcctcaacga caggagcacg atcatgcgca
     3301 cccgtggggc cgccatgccg gcgataatgg cctgcttctc gccgaaacgt ttggtggcgg
     3361 gaccagtgac gaaggcttga gcgagggcgt gcaagattcc gaataccgca agcgacaggc
     3421 cgatcatcgt cgcgctccag cgaaagcggt cctcgccgaa aatgacccag agcgctgccg
     3481 gcacctgtcc tacgagttgc atgataaaga agacagtcat aagtgcggcg acgatagtca
     3541 tgccccgcgc ccaccggaag gagctgactg ggttgaaggc tctcaagggc atcggtcgag
     3601 atcccggtgc ctaatgagtg agctaactta cattaattgc gttgcgctca ctgcccgctt
     3661 tccagtcggg aaacctgtcg tgccagctgc attaatgaat cggccaacgc gcggggagag
     3721 gcggtttgcg tattgggcgc cagggtggtt tttcttttca ccagtgagac gggcaacagc
     3781 tgattgccct tcaccgcctg gccctgagag agttgcagca agcggtccac gctggtttgc
     3841 cccagcaggc gaaaatcctg tttgatggtg gttaacggcg ggatataaca tgagctgtct
     3901 tcggtatcgt cgtatcccac taccgagatg tccgcaccaa cgcgcagccc ggactcggta
     3961 atggcgcgca ttgcgcccag cgccatctga tcgttggcaa ccagcatcgc agtgggaacg
     4021 atgccctcat tcagcatttg catggtttgt tgaaaaccgg acatggcact ccagtcgcct
     4081 tcccgttccg ctatcggctg aatttgattg cgagtgagat atttatgcca gccagccaga
     4141 cgcagacgcg ccgagacaga acttaatggg cccgctaaca gcgcgatttg ctggtgaccc
     4201 aatgcgacca gatgctccac gcccagtcgc gtaccgtctt catgggagaa aataatactg
     4261 ttgatgggtg tctggtcaga gacatcaaga aataacgccg gaacattagt gcaggcagct
     4321 tccacagcaa tggcatcctg gtcatccagc ggatagttaa tgatcagccc actgacgcgt
     4381 tgcgcgagaa gattgtgcac cgccgcttta caggcttcga cgccgcttcg ttctaccatc
     4441 gacaccacca cgctggcacc cagttgatcg gcgcgagatt taatcgccgc gacaatttgc
     4501 gacggcgcgt gcagggccag actggaggtg gcaacgccaa tcagcaacga ctgtttgccc
     4561 gccagttgtt gtgccacgcg gttgggaatg taattcagct ccgccatcgc cgcttccact
     4621 ttttcccgcg ttttcgcaga aacgtggctg gcctggttca ccacgcggga aacggtctga
     4681 taagagacac cggcatactc tgcgacatcg tataacgtta ctggtttcac attcaccacc
     4741 ctgaattgac tctcttccgg gcgctatcat gccataccgc gaaaggtttt gcgccattcg
     4801 atggtgtccg ggatctcgac gctctccctt atgcgactcc tgcattagga agcagcccag
     4861 tagtaggttg aggccgttga gcaccgccgc cgcaaggaat ggtgcatgca aggagatggc
     4921 gcccaacagt cccccggcca cggggcctgc caccataccc acgccgaaac aagcgctcat
     4981 gagcccgaag tggcgagccc gatcttcccc atcggtgatg tcggcgatat aggcgccagc
     5041 aaccgcacct gtggcgccgg tgatgccggc cacgatgcgt ccggcgtaga ggatcgagat
     5101 cgatctcgat cccgcgaaat taatacgact cactataggg gaattgtgag cggataacaa
     5161 ttcccctcta gaaataattt tgtttaactt taagaaggag atatacatat gagcgataaa
     5221 attattcacc tgactgacga cagttttgac acggatgtac tcaaagcgga cggggcgatc
     5281 ctcgtcgatt tctgggcaga gtggtgcggt ccgtgcaaaa tgatcgcccc gattctggat
     5341 gaaatcgctg acgaatatca gggcaaactg accgttgcaa aactgaacat cgatcaaaac
     5401 cctggcactg cgccgaaata tggcatccgt ggtatcccga ctctgctgct gttcaaaaac
     5461 ggtgaagtgg cggcaaccaa agtgggtgca ctgtctaaag gtcagttgaa agagttcctc
     5521 gacgctaacc tggccggttc tggttctggc catatgcacc atcatcatca tcattcttct
     5581 ggtctggtgc cacgcggttc tggtatgaaa gaaaccgctg ctgctaaatt cgaacgccag
     5641 cacatggaca gcccagatct gggtaccgac gacgacgaca aggccatggc tgatatcgga
     5701 tccatgaaaa agacggggac aggagtacta actgagagca ataaaaaatt cctgccgttt
     5761 cagcaatttg gtcgcgatat tgcaggctct atgaagaagt tcgctcaggt taaacaaatc
     5821 tataaaaccc cgcctattaa agacttcggc ggttttaact tcagccagat cggctctatg
     5881 aagaagccag atccgtcgaa gccgtccaaa cgtagcttta tcgaagatct gctgtttaac
     5941 aaggtgacgc tggcggatgg ttccatgaag aagtacgacc cgctccaacc ggaattggac
     6001 agcttcaaag aggagttgga caaatacttc aagaaccaca ccagcaagct tgcggccgca
     6061 ctcgagcacc accaccacca ccactgagat ccggctgcta acaaagcccg aaaggaagct
     6121 gagttggctg ctgccaccgc tgagcaataa ctagcataac cccttggggc ctctaaacgg
     6181 gtcttgaggg gttttttgct gaaaggagga actatatccg gat
//
