[The description below was written by a language model from this plasmid's Addgene catalogue record and the feature table of its GenBank file.]
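Description:
pET32a-Spike-S-4P is a 6,223 bp bacterial expression plasmid built on the pET-32a(+) backbone for producing a recombinant SARS-CoV-2 spike-derived polypeptide in E. coli. It replicates from a ColE1/pBR322-type origin and retains the bom region and the rop gene. The catalogue lists it as high copy, although rop normally acts to hold copy number down. Selection is by ampicillin through the bla gene, and an f1 origin is also present, allowing single-stranded DNA production.

Expression is driven by a T7 promoter with an adjacent lac operator and the T7 gene 10 ribosome binding site. The plasmid-borne lacI gene supplies repressor, so transcription is IPTG-inducible in hosts that provide T7 RNA polymerase, and it ends at the T7 terminator. The open reading frame begins with the standard pET-32 fusion leader: E. coli thioredoxin (TrxA) to aid solubility, a 6xHis tag, a thrombin cleavage site, an S-Tag and an enterokinase site.

The insert is not annotated in the feature table. It presumably lies in the unannotated interval between the enterokinase site and a second, C-terminal 6xHis tag. According to the catalogue it comprises four short spike protein segments (residues 550-570, 785-805, 810-830 and 1146-1166), introduced by ligation-independent cloning. How the segments are ordered or linked is not stated. A second 342 bp partial record carries no annotations.

Judging from the associated publication title, the purified fusion protein serves as one antigen in a multi-antigen platform for detecting and monitoring SARS-CoV-2-specific antibody responses across species.
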