Addgene plasmid #165094: pET32a-Spike-S-4P
Purpose: protein expression in E. coli
Depositing lab: Rick Tarleton. Depositing organization: University of Georgia. Publication: A flexible, pan-species, multi-antigen platform for the detection and monitoring of SARS-CoV-2-specific antibody responses. Shen H, Forgacs D, Chapla D, Moremen KW, Wells L, Hamer SA, Tompkins SM, Ross TM, Rouphael N, Edupuganti S, Collins MH, Tarleton RL. medRxiv [Preprint]. 2021 Jan 27:2021.01.20.21249279. doi: 10.1101/2021.01.20.21249279. PubMed 33532799.
Backbone
  Vector backbone: pET-32a(+)
  Vector type: Bacterial Expression
Growth in bacteria
  Bacterial resistance: Ampicillin, 100 μg/mL
  Growth temperature: 37°C
  Growth strain: DH5alpha
  Copy number: High Copy
Gene/Insert
  Gene/Insert name: Severe acute respiratory syndrome coronavirus 2 spike protein site 550-570, 785- 805, 810-830 and 1146 1166
  Species: SARS-CoV2
  Entrez Gene: S (a.k.a. GU280_gp02, spike glycoprotein)
  Cloning method: Ligation Independent Cloning
Terms and licenses: Academic/Nonprofit Terms; Industry Terms
How to cite: pET32a-Spike-S-4P was a gift from Rick Tarleton (Addgene plasmid # 165094 ; http://n2t.net/addgene:165094 ; RRID:Addgene_165094)
