LOCUS       Exported 342 bp ds-DNA linear SYN 24-MAY-2021
DEFINITION  protein expression in E. coli.
ACCESSION   .
VERSION     .
KEYWORDS    pET32a-Spike-S-4P
SOURCE      synthetic DNA construct
  ORGANISM  synthetic DNA construct
REFERENCE   1 (bases 1 to 342)
  AUTHORS   Shen H, Forgacs D, Chapla D, Moremen KW, Wells L, Hamer SA, Tompkins
            SM, Ross TM, Rouphael N, Edupuganti S, Collins MH, Tarleton RL.
  TITLE     A flexible, pan-species, multi-antigen platform for the detection
            and monitoring of SARS-CoV-2-specific antibody responses.
  JOURNAL   medRxiv 2021.(pre-print) 01.20.21249279
REFERENCE   2 (bases 1 to 342)
  AUTHORS   .
  TITLE     Direct Submission
  JOURNAL   Exported May 24, 2021 from SnapGene Server 1.1.58
            http://www.snapgene.com
FEATURES             Location/Qualifiers
     source          1..342
                     /organism="synthetic DNA construct"
                     /mol_type="other DNA"
ORIGIN
        1 atgaaaaaga cggggacagg agtactaact gagagcaata aaaaattcct gccgtttcag
       61 caatttggtc gcgatattgc aggctctatg aagaagttcg ctcaggttaa acaaatctat
      121 aaaaccccgc ctattaaaga cttcggcggt tttaacttca gccagatcgg ctctatgaag
      181 aagccagatc cgtcgaagcc gtccaaacgt agctttatcg aagatctgct gtttaacaag
      241 gtgacgctgg cggatggttc catgaagaag tacgacccgc tccaaccgga attggacagc
      301 ttcaaagagg agttggacaa atacttcaag aaccacacca gc
//
